>Addgene plasmid #19690 | pGC86 | depositor full sequence | sequence record 9322 | Author sequence
AGCGCCCAATACGCAAACCGCCTCTCCCCGCGCGTTGGCCGATTCATTAATGCAGCTGGCACGACAGGTT
TCCCGACTGGAAAGCGGGCAGTGAGCGCAACGCAATTAATGTGAGTTAGCTCACTCATTAGGCACCCCAG
GCTTTACACTTTATGCTTCCGGCTCGTATGTTGTGTGGAATTGTGAGCGGATAACAATTTCACACAGGAA
ACAGCTATGACCATGATTACGCCAAGCTATTTAGGTGACGCGTTAGAATACTCAAGCTATGCATCAAGCT
TGGTACCGAGCTCGGATCCACTAGTAACGGCCGCCAGTGTGCTGGAATTCGCCCTTCATCACTTGAATGT
TCACAGATTCCGATCAATATCCATCTCACCAGATCCTCTGTGGTGTGCTCATTTTCTATCCATTTTCCAT
TAAAAACACGTGATGTTCGTGGTCATCCACAGCCTTGTGCTCCTCCAAGTGCTCCAAGAAATGGCCAGTT
GTCATTTCATTTTTCTCATCGTCTCCTTGATCCAAGTACTATTTTCACGTTTTATAAGAAAAACCAAATA
CTCTCTACTCTTGTTCCATTAACTTGGCTGGCCTGCAGTCGATCGGTCACTTTCTTCCAGCATAACATTT
CTGGATGCAAAGTGGGAATTCTATGAATTTTAAGTCTGAAAATTAAATACCTAATTTCTCAAAATTTAGT
TCTGTGTAACGGAAATACAGACTAATTGTTTAATCTTTTCTCCCACTATCTCTGCTCCGTTCAACATTAT
TCTCTTCAGTATAATTTGCATTCCGTTCCATTAAACATTTACAAACCATTCTTCTCACTTTATCAGTTTT
AATTTTGTTCTCGAGGAATAAATTATAAAAATAAATCTTCTCAGAAATGACAATAAAATAGTCAGACAAC
TGCTCTCATGCTAATAATAATGTCAAGAATGTCATCCCCAAAGTCATAAATCCTTATTTTTTCGTATCGG
GTCACCAGATTGTTGATATCAGCCCGCCTCCTGTTACACTTTGCTCTTCTACCAAACCGCCCATCTAGCC
CCATCTCAAATGCTCACAATCTTGGGGCTCAAACCATCAACACATTCCTAGTTTATTTTTGTTTTATTTT
CCATTGTTTAGCTCATATTTTCTGATCATCTGAAATCTTCCCTACATCCCCGTAGTATCGTTTGAGTTTT
AATTTGCGATCCTCAAATTTCACAATATATTTATTTTTCTATCATAACATGGAATCTTTTAAGACATCTT
ATAATTTTTCAGAATGAAGTATTTCATCCTGACACTTGCCGTTCTCGGCTCAACTCTTGCATATTCAAAG
CAGAATATGCTTGACACAAACCGTGTTCAGGCTGAAGTAATTGAGAACTCATCTTGTGAAGAATGTGAGA
ATGTTATCAAAAGAATTTCTGAAGCTGCTAAGGATCCAAAGAAAATTGAAGAATTGAAGATTGTTCTCGG
AATGATGTGCAGAGAGACTTCTTATGCTGATGAATGTCGTCTTTTCGTTTCACAATTGGACAAGTTCATT
GACAAACTTCAGCCATTCTTGGTTAGTTAAATCTTTGTTTCTGAAAATATATGCTTATATCTTTGATTTT
TTAGAAGAATCCACACGCAGTCTGCACTCGTCTTCATATCTGCTCAAACAAGAAAATCGACTCATTCCGC
CGCATTTTGCTCGAGTTCGCCAAGCGCGCTCAAAAAACTTTTGACGCTGTGAGTAGAAATTATTAAATTT
AAAATTATAACGATGAAAGTTAAGCCAGCCATCGTCTGTGACGAATGCCAATTTGTCGTCAAGGAGTTGA
AGACTGTTGTTGAGGACAAGAAGAGCCAAGCTGAAGCCCGTGACTTCCTTCGTGAGAACGTGTGCAAGAG
CCTCGGACAGTACAGAGGATTCGTAAGTTCCTAAAAATTACAAGCTTCGATTTTTATAGTAAATTTTCAG
TGCGATTTGGTCGTTGACGAGTATCTTCCACAATTCATCCAAGAGCTTGACGCCATTCTCCAAGATCCAC
ACCAGGTTCGTTATCCATTCAATTATAAAAAACAGAAATTCCTTGGATTTGTCTAATTTGTAAAGTAGAA
GATTTCAATATTTTCAGGTGTGCGTTGACATCAAGGCCTGCAACTCTGCTTCTGCTCAAGGACTCAAGGC
TCGCAAATATGTGGGTATCCTCGGATATTTCCAACGTCACTTCCTATAAATATGTTTCCCATTAAGCTTT
ATTCTCCTTTTTTGCATAAACCTATTTTATTGTGAATTGTCTATTTTTCCCATGTTCCCTTCCATAAATC
GCTTGTTTTGTCTATAAATCCCTTTGTTGTGACGTTTTGATTTCAGATTTTTAGGTTAAGTTCTTTAATT
TATTCAATTGAATTGTTATATAAGTTCAGGTAGAAGCTTCCAATGAAGAAAAGGAAAAGGTTGAGAATGA
GGTCGATGCATTCTGGAATGGAGCCGCAATGAAAAACAACAAGGGTCAGGTTAGTGAAATGATAGGGTAC
TGTATTTCTTGTTGTACCATAGATTGATTCTAAATTAGTATTTGAAACAACTATACAAAAACATGTTTAC
CTATTTTCGCGCATTTCAACTCAACTTTTTTATTCGCAGCTGTCAAGTATGCCACCTGCTATTCGAGGTA
TAATGGGTTTTTTTAAACTACTAATGAACAACCGTTCTACTTCATTCAACTCAAATACAAACTCAATAAT
TTAAAAATAAGCAATATAAACATTGGTTTGGGGCCAAACTGGAACTGAAGTGGGCTTCAAAATTGGGATA
ACGGGATTTGGAAGTTGAAGTGGGGGAAGTTCGTGGCGTGAGATGAAAGCAGCAACACCGCCACCCTGCT
TCAACTTCATGGGACGACGAATTGCATCTTTATTTGACTTGCGTTCTCCGTTGAAGATGTGCGGAAATAC
AGTTATTGCGTCTATGTCACTATTTGAACTTTCAATAAGAAAGTTGTGAAGACGAATTATGTAAGAGGTG
GCTTCTCTGAAATGCGAGGGTTATTTTTTTAATGAAAATCTTTGAATTAAGAAAACAAACAAGTAAACTT
CCGTAGAGTTTTGAAAATTTTCTAAAAGAGATCTCATCTTATTGGGGAACTTACCTCAAGATTTGAACTC
TGGAGAGTCGTGTTTTAAAATGTGACGGCGGAAGAAGATTAAGTAGAACATCAAACATTCCGTTCATCTC
GGAAACTTTCTGTCGTTCTCGTCTGAAAGTTTACAATGTTTAATAAACCTTTGATGATGAAGCATGTGAT
TTCTGAGATATTGAAAAATGTGGGGCATTCTATCTAGAAACAGTTCTTCATGAAGCTTGAGTTCTGACCG
GTATATTTTTTTCTAACTAATTTTCATATTATATTCAATTTTATTGCTAGGAGTCGTATTAACTACTAAA
AAAATTCAAGAAAATGTTAATTTTATCGTAATTAATTTGAGAACGTACTCGTTTGCTCTCGATCTTCGAT
CCGTATTCAGCTTGGTAACTCTCGGTTTCTTCGCCATTTTAATAAAATTGTGTAAGATGACGCTATAAAA
AATGACGAGTTGTGAGCCAAGTAGGAGTTGAGTAATGAAAAGAAAATGACAGATGTAACTGACCCTTTAC
CATCTAAAAAAGGAATCGTGTGCCGTCCCAACAGCCACCTGCTTCACACATGTTACCCTTCTACTGACAT
TGTCGAGACAAAGTCGGTAAATAATTGGAACATGATGATATTGCTCATAAGTTTATAGATGGAAAGAGAT
TTCGTTGTTATTTTGCAAGAAAAAGGGAATTTGATGTGGTTTCTTATTTTTCAAAATTTGAATAGAAGCA
ATACACTCCCATTTTTCAGACTCTCGCCATGTCCTGTTTCGAATGCAAGTTTGTTGTTGAAGACATGCAA
ACAGACATGATCACTAACAGAGTAAGTTTATTGCAAAAACAATTAAAATAGTTTCGTAACATAAAAACAA
CAATCCAACTGTGTATTTGTTTATTTCAATCACCTACACCAAAACAAATTTTTAAATGATTCACCTCTAG
TGATTTCAGAAGAAACTTTCCGATGATGTCCGTGATTTCGCATGCTACAAGATTGTCACAGCCAACATGA
CTGATTCATGTATTGATTTCTTGGATTTATATCTCCCAACTGTTATTCAGATGACAGTTGAACAGGCAAC
TCCACAAGGAGTTTGTCTAGCTAACAAGTGTTGTCCAGCAAGTTCAGGTTTGCTGTAATAATGAGGTGTC
CAATAATCGACCGACTATTTTTCAGTTGCCCCACTTCGTGATTTCACATTCCAAGAGATTCAAGCTGAAA
AATGTCCGAAAATGATGGAATTGGAAACATATTTGAGCTCAAACCTTGTTGGAAGTGCCATGGAGAAATT
CTTCGAAAACTCACTGACTGAGACTTTCTGCTCTGGATTATTATCATTCTTCCAACCAAGTGTAAGTTTT
TATTAGTTTTTTTTAATGTTCTAAAGCTTAAATCTCAATTTTCAGTGTCAACAAATCATGTCATCTGTTG
CTCCAAGATTTGTCAGTTTGACCGCAGTCCTTGCAAGCCAAAACAAATTCAGTCAGGCTGTGAGTTTGGG
TATTCGAATGCTCGATTTTAATTAAAATATTCCAGATGAACTGCTAGACCTGAAAACATCAAACTTCTTC
ATTTCTCTGCTTGCTGATAACTGATAAACTGTTTAAAGAATAAATCATTTTCATGACAAATAGCTACAAC
ATTGCTGAACTATCAGAAAAATTGAAAGTTGATCAATAACTTATGGACAATGAAAACATACCTTATTAGT
GGCAAAAACAATCGATGTTTTACAAAACCTTCATTCGACACCGTTTAAAAGTAAAAAAACACACAGAACT
TTCCAAAATTTATCAGCATTTCGAGCACATTGAAGTTTTTAATGGCAACTCTACCAACCTTTCTGAAACG
TAAGACTTCTCAGTATCAGTGTGAGACTATTGAACAAGTAGAGGAAACGTGGTATGTCATTATGTGGATT
TGAAGTTATTGCGCTTGTTATTTTGAAAAAGTTCACAATTATTTATCCACAAGTTGAAAATTGTAAAGCT
TACGACATTACTGGCTTTCTTATAAAAAGTCTAAAAAGTTATAGTAGTTGAAAAATGAGATGAGATGTCG
ACTAGACCATTCGGCAGTTGCAGAAAAATTATCGAAATGTTTTAAATTTCTAGAAAGGTAAAACGAAGTA
TGTTGGTTCTCATAGAGTACTGAATGAGTGCCAAAGTGTCACTCAGACTGTTTCAAATTTATGAAGCACC
GGAAAATAACGCTGTGAAAATTTCCATAAAAACCAGTATCTGCATATTTCCTTGAACGTTCTCTCACCAA
CGTCGCATACCACATTGCTCTAATTTTTGCTCTTTTTTTTTCAAGCTTCAGTGAGCACAATGATGACTTT
TTCAATTACCTGTGATAAACAATTTCGTGGAATTTTTGTATTTTTTTGAAGTTTCCTCGTGTTAACAACA
ATCAAAAACCGGGTCATACTCTAGTGTTGTATAGTGGGCTTCACCATAAATTACCTGATAAATCAGATTA
GAGGCACACGTCGGAGGAGCACACTGATAAGAGGTGATAAAAGGAGCACCGAGTAACACGTGTTTTCAGT
TTTCCGCTTCATTTTTCGCACAGTTTTCTTCATAGTTTCCCATTAATTTCTTACAAATTATTTCAAATAA
ATTTGAAATTGCAGTAATGAAATCCATTTTTGTCTTCGCCGTGCTGGCAGCTTTGGCTCTTGGAGCACAA
TCTGCTCCATCTCCATGTGAATCATGCAAATCGGTAAGTAATTATATTCAGAGAACTAAATGTTACTACT
ATAAAGTAAACAAATTTCAGATGGTTCAAAACTTCATTGATGCTTCTAAGGATCGCATGAAGATGGCTCA
ACTGAAGGTTTCTCTTTCAATGCTCTGCGTAGGTACATCTCATCAATCTGACTGCTCAAAGACTCTTGAC
AAACTTGACTTCATCGCCTACAAACTTGCTCCATACTTGGTAGGTTTACGACATTTTTTCAGAGAGTACT
CTGAATTTTCAGGCTGACACCTCCGCTGTATGCTCAAAGCTCCAAATGTGCGGTGAATCTCAATTCTCAC
CACTTGCTCGTCTTGCCATGCTTTACTTGAAGAAATCAGAGGCCATCGTAGCTAATGATAACATTATGGT
TTGTCATTTTGGGAGATTAATTTTTAATTTTCAATTAATTTTTATAGAGACAAGAAGTTTGTGACGAATG
TCAGGCATCAACTGCACAGATCGGAAAACTCGTTGGGGATGAATTTACTACCTATGCAGTGAGTTAAATT
TTGCAGGAAGAACGGTAAAATTATCTCAAGTTTCAGGTCAAATCTACCCTTCAACGCTTTGTCTGCAAGA
GCGCCGGAAAAGCCCACAAGGCATGCAACATCTTTGTCTCCTCCGTCATTCCAGATCTTATGACCGAGAT
GAAGGATATGTTCACCGAAAAGGAACTTATGTGCTCAAACATGGGACTCTGCTCTGCTACATCCAAGCCA
GCTGCTCGTGAAGCTCCGAAACAACCAGCATCTGAGATGTGGAAGTCTATGGGAATGGTGAAGACAAGCA
ACGGAGAGGAGCTTATGTCTTGCTTCGAGTGCACACTTTCCGCTGATGCTCTTCTTCAGGAATTCATTGA
TAAGAGAGTAAGTGCAGTAGAAAATTGTGTTGCAAATTTCAATAACCACTGCATGTATTGAAAAGAAAAT
GTAAAAGTATGTTGGAAGCAGTTTTAAAAGGTTTATATTTTCAGCAAGGAACAGCTGATGACATCCAAAC
AGTTGCCTGCAATAAGATGGTTGCCAACTGGACAGATGGATGCAATGACTTTGTTCATATGTATATGTCA
ACTGTGCTTTTCTTGACTTACAATCAATTTGATGGAAGAGGAATCTGCACAATGATGCATTCATGCGAAA
AGAAGGAAAATGGTAAGTTAATCGATCATCTGAAATCCTGTAATTTTTCAATTTCCAGCTCTCGTAGAAA
TGGCCATGTCAGAGAAGGTTATGTTGGGATGTGAAAACTGTAAAGCTGTCGAGCACTTCTTTGCTCAAAA
CCAAGAGGCTCTTCACTCTCACGCTGTTGACGGACTCTACTCGAACGTCTGTCAAAAGCTTCCAACTGCT
CTTGGAACTATGGTGAGATGACTCGTACCAATGGCAGTGAAGTCACAAAACTACATTCTGAGACACAAAA
CTTTAGTGACACCCTATACATTTGCAAACACATGTTTTAAGTACCAATGTTTATTTCGAGACCACCTGAA
AATCAGAACTTTTCAATCTTAGGTCTACTGTCTAGTTCAAATTGTATTTTTGAATATTTTTCGAAACATC
TGCTTAATTCTTAGCTTAACTTTCCATTTTCAGTGTGAAGCCTCAATCATCCGCCTGTCTCGCAAGTTCT
TCGCCCGTACCGCCGACCTCGCCGCAAGCGGAGCAATGTGCTCGCAGGTTTGTGCAAATATTTAATTTTA
CTCGGTTTTCACATTTTGACATCATTCATTTGTTTTCAAACAACTTTTTCTTTCAGATGTGCTAGAGCGT
CAATGCTCCAGAGTTTGAATCAAGAATTTCGATATTATCTCCAATTTCATGTTTTCTTATTTAAAATGAA
CATTTCAATCGCAACTTGTCGACTTATTAGTTATTGAGAATCTTTTCAAAAGTATCAGCCAATTATCAGA
AAGTATACACTTTTACATTAATATATAAATGTTGGCAAATACTCTTTTACTACCTCATCTTTTACTACGA
ATCGTATCTTTTACTACGGTCGTTTTATCATTTACTATTTATAAAGTAGACTTTCCTTCCGTCCAATATA
GGCTATGACAACACGCATAAGGGCGAATTCTGCAGATATCCATCACACTGGCGGCCGCTCGAGCATGCAT
CTAGAGGGCCCAATTCGCCCTATAGTGAGTCGTATTACAATTCACTGGCCGTCGTTTTACAACGTCGTGA
CTGGGAAAACCCTGGCGTTACCCAACTTAATCGCCTTGCAGCACATCCCCCTTTCGCCAGCTGGCGTAAT
AGCGAAGAGGCCCGCACCGATCGCCCTTCCCAACAGTTGCGCAGCCTATACGTACGGCAGTTTAAGGTTT
ACACCTATAAAAGAGAGAGCCGTTATCGTCTGTTTGTGGATGTACAGAGTGATATTATTGACACGCCGGG
GCGACGGATGGTGATCCCCCTGGCCAGTGCACGTCTGCTGTCAGATAAAGTCTCCCGTGAACTTTACCCG
GTGGTGCATATCGGGGATGAAAGCTGGCGCATGATGACCACCGATATGGCCAGTGTGCCGGTCTCCGTTA
TCGGGGAAGAAGTGGCTGATCTCAGCCACCGCGAAAATGACATCAAAAACGCCATTAACCTGATGTTCTG
GGGAATATAAATGTCAGGCATGAGATTATCAAAAAGGATCTTCACCTAGATCCTTTTCACGTAGAAAGCC
AGTCCGCAGAAACGGTGCTGACCCCGGATGAATGTCAGCTACTGGGCTATCTGGACAAGGGAAAACGCAA
GCGCAAAGAGAAAGCAGGTAGCTTGCAGTGGGCTTACATGGCGATAGCTAGACTGGGCGGTTTTATGGAC
AGCAAGCGAACCGGAATTGCCAGCTGGGGCGCCCTCTGGTAAGGTTGGGAAGCCCTGCAAAGTAAACTGG
ATGGCTTTCTCGCCGCCAAGGATCTGATGGCGCAGGGGATCAAGCTCTGATCAAGAGACAGGATGAGGAT
CGTTTCGCATGATTGAACAAGATGGATTGCACGCAGGTTCTCCGGCCGCTTGGGTGGAGAGGCTATTCGG
CTATGACTGGGCACAACAGACAATCGGCTGCTCTGATGCCGCCGTGTTCCGGCTGTCAGCGCAGGGGCGC
CCGGTTCTTTTTGTCAAGACCGACCTGTCCGGTGCCCTGAATGAACTGCAAGACGAGGCAGCGCGGCTAT
CGTGGCTGGCCACGACGGGCGTTCCTTGCGCAGCTGTGCTCGACGTTGTCACTGAAGCGGGAAGGGACTG
GCTGCTATTGGGCGAAGTGCCGGGGCAGGATCTCCTGTCATCTCACCTTGCTCCTGCCGAGAAAGTATCC
ATCATGGCTGATGCAATGCGGCGGCTGCATACGCTTGATCCGGCTACCTGCCCATTCGACCACCAAGCGA
AACATCGCATCGAGCGAGCACGTACTCGGATGGAAGCCGGTCTTGTCGATCAGGATGATCTGGACGAAGA
GCATCAGGGGCTCGCGCCAGCCGAACTGTTCGCCAGGCTCAAGGCGAGCATGCCCGACGGCGAGGATCTC
GTCGTGACCCATGGCGATGCCTGCTTGCCGAATATCATGGTGGAAAATGGCCGCTTTTCTGGATTCATCG
ACTGTGGCCGGCTGGGTGTGGCGGACCGCTATCAGGACATAGCGTTGGCTACCCGTGATATTGCTGAAGA
GCTTGGCGGCGAATGGGCTGACCGCTTCCTCGTGCTTTACGGTATCGCCGCTCCCGATTCGCAGCGCATC
GCCTTCTATCGCCTTCTTGACGAGTTCTTCTGAATTATTAACGCTTACAATTTCCTGATGCGGTATTTTC
TCCTTACGCATCTGTGCGGTATTTCACACCGCATACAGGTGGCACTTTTCGGGGAAATGTGCGCGGAACC
CCTATTTGTTTATTTTTCTAAATACATTCAAATATGTATCCGCTCATGAGACAATAACCCTGATAAATGC
TTCAATAATAGCACGTGAGGAGGGCCACCATGGCCAAGTTGACCAGTGCCGTTCCGGTGCTCACCGCGCG
CGACGTCGCCGGAGCGGTCGAGTTCTGGACCGACCGGCTCGGGTTCTCCCGGGACTTCGTGGAGGACGAC
TTCGCCGGTGTGGTCCGGGACGACGTGACCCTGTTCATCAGCGCGGTCCAGGACCAGGTGGTGCCGGACA
ACACCCTGGCCTGGGTGTGGGTGCGCGGCCTGGACGAGCTGTACGCCGAGTGGTCGGAGGTCGTGTCCAC
GAACTTCCGGGACGCCTCCGGGCCGGCCATGACCGAGATCGGCGAGCAGCCGTGGGGGCGGGAGTTCGCC
CTGCGCGACCCGGCCGGCAACTGCGTGCACTTCGTGGCCGAGGAGCAGGACTGACACGTGCTAAAACTTC
ATTTTTAATTTAAAAGGATCTAGGTGAAGATCCTTTTTGATAATCTCATGACCAAAATCCCTTAACGTGA
GTTTTCGTTCCACTGAGCGTCAGACCCCGTAGAAAAGATCAAAGGATCTTCTTGAGATCCTTTTTTTCTG
CGCGTAATCTGCTGCTTGCAAACAAAAAAACCACCGCTACCAGCGGTGGTTTGTTTGCCGGATCAAGAGC
TACCAACTCTTTTTCCGAAGGTAACTGGCTTCAGCAGAGCGCAGATACCAAATACTGTCCTTCTAGTGTA
GCCGTAGTTAGGCCACCACTTCAAGAACTCTGTAGCACCGCCTACATACCTCGCTCTGCTAATCCTGTTA
CCAGTGGCTGCTGCCAGTGGCGATAAGTCGTGTCTTACCGGGTTGGACTCAAGACGATAGTTACCGGATA
AGGCGCAGCGGTCGGGCTGAACGGGGGGTTCGTGCACACAGCCCAGCTTGGAGCGAACGACCTACACCGA
ACTGAGATACCTACAGCGTGAGCTATGAGAAAGCGCCACGCTTCCCGAAGGGAGAAAGGCGGACAGGTAT
CCGGTAAGCGGCAGGGTCGGAACAGGAGAGCGCACGAGGGAGCTTCCAGGGGGAAACGCCTGGTATCTTT
ATAGTCCTGTCGGGTTTCGCCACCTCTGACTTGAGCGTCGATTTTTGTGATGCTCGTCAGGGGGGCGGAG
CCTATGGAAAAACGCCAGCAACGCGGCCTTTTTACGGTTCCTGGGCTTTTGCTGGCCTTTTGCTCACATG
TTCTTTCCTGCGTTATCCCCTGATTCTGTGGATAACCGTATTACCGCCTTTGAGTGAGCTGATACCGCTC
GCCGCAGCCGAACGACCGAGCGCAGCGAGTCAGTGAGCGAGGAAGCGGAAG
Features (pLannotate 1.2.2; 13 found; start..end, strand, type, name):
      2..94      +  CDS            lacI (fragment): lac repressor; lacI; The lac repressor binds to the lac operator to inhibit transcription in E. coli. This inhibition can be relieved by adding lactose or isopropyl-β-D-thiogalactopyranoside (IPTG).
    107..128     +  protein_bind   CAP binding site: CAP binding activates transcription in the presence of cAMP. E. coli catabolite activator protein
    143..173     +  promoter       lac promoter: promoter for the E. coli lac operon
    177..199     +  protein_bind   lac operator (fragment): The lac repressor binds to the lac operator to inhibit transcription in E. coli. This inhibition can be relieved by adding lactose or isopropyl-β-D-thiogalactopyranoside (IPTG). lac repressor encoded by lacI
   7999..8017    -  promoter       T7 promoter: promoter for bacteriophage T7 RNA polymerase
   8020..8167    +  CDS            lacZα (fragment): LacZα fragment of β-galactosidase; lacZ fragment
   8177..8480    +  CDS            ccdB (fragment): CcdB, a bacterial toxin that poisons DNA gyrase; ccdB; Plasmids containing the ccdB gene cannot be propagated in standard E. coli strains.
   8528..8797    +  CDS            tnpA (fragment): TN5P_ECOLX - Also known as tnp. Experimental evidence at protein level: Swiss-Prot protein existence level 1. Mediates transposition of transposon Tn5 by a 'cut and paste' mechanism. First, the monomeric transposase binds the 19 bp inverted DNA repeats flanking the transposon. Then, dimerization of the DNA- bound transposase creates a synaptic DNA complex. After nicking of the first DNA strand, excision of the transposon proceeds through a series of intermediates. The transposase then mediates the insertion of the transposon at a new site by strand transfer. The activity of the wild- type tran
   8829..9623    +  CDS            NeoR/KanR: aminoglycoside phosphotransferase from Tn5; aph(3')-II (or nptII); confers resistance to neomycin, kanamycin, and G418 (Geneticin®)
   9644..9695    -  misc_feature   bom (fragment): basis of mobility region from pBR322
   9722..9810    +  promoter       AmpR promoter (fragment): bla
   9830..10204   +  CDS            BleoR: antibiotic-binding protein; Sh ble from Streptoalloteichus hindustanus; confers resistance to bleomycin, phleomycin, and Zeocin™
  10342..10930   +  rep_origin     ori: high-copy-number ColE1/pMB1/pBR322/pUC origin of replication
