[The description below was written by a language model from this plasmid's Addgene catalogue record and pLannotate feature annotations shown in this document.]
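Description:
pGC86 is a C. elegans genomic clone carried in the pCR-XL-TOPO backbone, a TOPO cloning vector designed for capturing long PCR products. The 11,111 nt plasmid is catalogued as a worm expression vector. It replicates in E. coli from a high-copy ColE1/pUC-type origin and is selected with kanamycin through the Tn5-derived NeoR/KanR aminoglycoside phosphotransferase gene. A BleoR (Sh ble) cassette, which confers Zeocin/bleomycin resistance, is also annotated. Other backbone elements flank the cloning site: a CAP binding site, lac promoter and operator, a T7 promoter on the far side of the insert, and lacZα and ccdB fragments. In this vector family, a lacZα–ccdB fusion provides positive selection, because insertion of a PCR product disrupts expression of the gyrase-poisoning toxin.

The insert is a genomic region of hlh-12 carrying an R25K substitution. The feature table does not annotate it, but it presumably fills the roughly 7.8 kb unannotated stretch between the lac operator and the T7 promoter. No heterologous worm promoter, tag or reporter is recorded, and no FRT sites are annotated. Expression in worms would therefore be expected to depend on the gene's own regulatory sequences within the genomic fragment, although the record does not define the fragment's boundaries.

The plasmid is linked to a study describing a FLP-Out system for controlled gene expression in C. elegans. The record does not state what role the mutant played in that work. A plausible use is as a transgene for testing how the R25K change affects hlh-12 function.
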