Addgene plasmid #19690: pGC86
Depositing lab: Jane Hubbard. Depositing organization: NYU Grossman School of Medicine. Publication: A "FLP-Out" system for controlled gene expression in Caenorhabditis elegans. Voutev R, Hubbard EJ. Genetics. 2008 Sep;180(1):103-19. doi: 10.1534/genetics.108.090274. PubMed 18723890.
Backbone
  Vector backbone: pCR-XL-TOPO
  Backbone manufacturer: Invitrogen
  Vector type: Worm Expression
Growth in bacteria
  Bacterial resistance: Kanamycin, 50 μg/mL
  Growth temperature: 37°C
  Growth strain: DH5alpha
  Copy number: High Copy
Gene/Insert
  Gene/Insert name: hlh-12(R25K)_genomic region
  Species: C. elegans (nematode)
  Cloning method: TOPO Cloning
  Sequencing primers: 5′ M13R; 3′ M13F
Terms and licenses: Academic/Nonprofit Terms; Industry Terms: Not Available to Industry
How to cite: pGC86 was a gift from Jane Hubbard (Addgene plasmid # 19690 ; http://n2t.net/addgene:19690 ; RRID:Addgene_19690)
