>Addgene plasmid #19690 | pGC86 | addgene partial sequence | sequence record 25515 | 19690 with M13R
TTAGGTGACGCGTTAGAATACTCAAGCTATGCATCAAGCTTGGTACCGAGCTCGGATCCACTAGTAACGG
CCGCCAGTGTGCTGGAATTCGCCCTTCATCACTTGAATGTTCACAGATTCCGATCAATATCCATCTCACC
AGATCCTCTGTGGTGTGCTCATTTTCTATCCATTTTCCATTAAAAACACGTGATGTTCGTGGTCATCCAC
AGCCTTGTGCTCCTCCAAGTGCTCCAAGAAATGGCCAGTTGTCATTTCATTTTTCTCATCGTCTCCTTGA
TCCAAGTACTATTTTCACGTTTTATAAGAAAAACCAAATACTCTCTACTCTTGTTCCATTAACTTGGCTG
GCCTGCAGTCGATCGGTCACTTTCTTCCAGCATAACATTTCTGGATGCAAAGTGGGAATTCTATGAATTT
TAAGTCTGAAAATTAAATACCTAATTTCTCAAAATTTAGTTCTGTGTAACGGAAATACAGACTAATTGTT
TAATCTTTTCTCCCACTATCTCTGCTCCGTTCAACATTATTCTCTTCAGTATAATTTGCATTCCGTTCCA
TTAAACATTTACAAACCATTCTTCTCACTTTATCAGTTTTAATTTTGTTCTCGAGGAATAAATTATAAA
